>Addgene plasmid #124616 | pcDNA-PU.1-ETS N236H | addgene full sequence | sequence record 243635 | Addgene NGS Result
GACGGATCGGGAGATCTCCCGATCCCCTATGGTGCACTCTCAGTACAATCTGCTCTGATGCCGCATAGTT
AAGCCAGTATCTGCTCCCTGCTTGTGTGTTGGAGGTCGCTGAGTAGTGCGCGAGCAAAATTTAAGCTACA
ACAAGGCAAGGCTTGACCGACAATTGCATGAAGAATCTGCTTAGGGTTAGGCGTTTTGCGCTGCTTCGCG
ATGTACGGGCCAGATATACGCGTTGACATTGATTATTGACTAGTTATTAATAGTAATCAATTACGGGGTC
ATTAGTTCATAGCCCATATATGGAGTTCCGCGTTACATAACTTACGGTAAATGGCCCGCCTGGCTGACCG
CCCAACGACCCCCGCCCATTGACGTCAATAATGACGTATGTTCCCATAGTAACGCCAATAGGGACTTTCC
ATTGACGTCAATGGGTGGAGTATTTACGGTAAACTGCCCACTTGGCAGTACATCAAGTGTATCATATGCC
AAGTACGCCCCCTATTGACGTCAATGACGGTAAATGGCCCGCCTGGCATTATGCCCAGTACATGACCTTA
TGGGACTTTCCTACTTGGCAGTACATCTACGTATTAGTCATCGCTATTACCATGGTGATGCGGTTTTGGC
AGTACATCAATGGGCGTGGATAGCGGTTTGACTCACGGGGATTTCCAAGTCTCCACCCCATTGACGTCAA
TGGGAGTTTGTTTTGGCACCAAAATCAACGGGACTTTCCAAAATGTCGTAACAACTCCGCCCCATTGACG
CAAATGGGCGGTAGGCGTGTACGGTGGGAGGTCTATATAAGCAGAGCTCTCTGGCTAACTAGAGAACCCA
CTGCTTACTGGCTTATCGAAATTAATACGACTCACTATAGGGAGACCCAAGCTGGCTAGCGCTACCGGTC
GCCACCATGGGATCGAAAAAAAAGATCCGCCTTTACCAATTCTTACTGGACCTTCTGCGCTCTGGAGATA
TGAAAGACTCAATTTGGTGGGTTGACAAAGACAAAGGCACTTTTCAATTCAGTTCAAAGCATAAGGAAGC
TCTGGCCCATCGTTGGGGAATTCAAAAAGGTAACCGCAAGAAAATGACTTACCAGAAAATGGCGCGTGCC
TTGCGTCATTACGGAAAAACAGGGGAGGTGAAGAAAGTAAAGAAAAAACTTACATATCAATTCAGCGGGG
AAGTTTTAGGACGCGGTGGCTTGGCTGAACGCCGTCACCCACCTCATTGAAAGCTTGGTACCGAGCTCGG
ATCCACTAGTCCAGTGTGGTGGAATTCTGCAGATATCCAGCACAGTGGCGGCCGCTCGAGTCTAGAGGGC
CCGTTTAAACCCGCTGATCAGCCTCGACTGTGCCTTCTAGTTGCCAGCCATCTGTTGTTTGCCCCTCCCC
CGTGCCTTCCTTGACCCTGGAAGGTGCCACTCCCACTGTCCTTTCCTAATAAAATGAGGAAATTGCATCG
CATTGTCTGAGTAGGTGTCATTCTATTCTGGGGGGTGGGGTGGGGCAGGACAGCAAGGGGGAGGATTGGG
AAGACAATAGCAGGCATGCTGGGGATGCGGTGGGCTCTATGGCTTCTGAGGCGGAAAGAACCAGCTGGGG
CTCTAGGGGGTATCCCC
[124 nt withheld, positions 1628-1751]
C
[91 nt withheld, positions 1753-1843]
A
[49 nt withheld, positions 1845-1893]
CCTTTGACGTTGGAGTCCACGTTCTTT
[37 nt withheld, positions 1921-1957]
ACCCTATCTCGGTCTATTCTTTTGATTTATAAGGGATTTTGCCGATTTCGGCCTATTGGTTAAAAAATGA
GCTGATTTAACAAAAATTTAACGCGAATTAATTCTGTGGAATGTGTGTCAGTTAGGGTGTGGAAAGTCCC
CAGGCTCCCCAGCAGGCAGAAGTATGCAAAGCATGCATCTCAATTAGTCAGCAACCAGGTGTGGAAAGTC
CCCAGGCTCCCCAGCAGGCAGAAGTATGCAAAGCATGCATCTCAATTAGTCAGCAACCATAGTCCCGCCC
CTAACTCCGCCCATCCCGCCCCTAACTCCGCCCAGTTCCGCCCATTCTCCGCCCCATGGCTGACTAATTT
TTTTTATTTATGCAGAGGCCGAGGCCGCCTCTGCCTCTGAGCTATTCCAGAAGTAGTGAGGAGGCTTTTT
TGGAGGCCTAGGCTTTTGCAAAAAGCTCCCGGGAGCTTGTATATCCATTTTCGGATCTGATCAAGAGACA
GGATGAGGATCGTTTCGCATGATTGAACAAGATGGATTGCACGCAGGTTCTCCGGCCGCTTGGGTGGAGA
GGCTATTCGGCTATGACTGGGCACAACAGACAATCGGCTGCTCTGATGCCGCCGTGTTCCGGCTGTCAGC
GCAGGGGCGCCCGGTTCTTTTTGTCAAGACCGACCTGTCCGGTGCCCTGAATGAACTGCAGGACGAGGCA
GCGCGGCTATCGTGGCTGGCCACGACGGGCGTTCCTTGCGCAGCTGTGCTCGACGTTGTCACTGAAGCGG
GAAGGGACTGGCTGCTATTGGGCGAAGTGCCGGGGCAGGATCTCCTGTCATCTCACCTTGCTCCTGCCGA
GAAAGTATCCATCATGGCTGATGCAATGCGGCGGCTGCATACGCTTGATCCGGCTACCTGCCCATTCGAC
CACCAAGCGAAACATCGCATCGAGCGAGCACGTACTCGGATGGAAGCCGGTCTTGTCGATCAGGATGATC
TGGACGAAGAGCATCAGGGGCTCGCGCCAGCCGAACTGTTCGCCAGGCTCAAGGCGCGCATGCCCGACGG
CGAGGATCTCGTCGTGACCCATGGCGATGCCTGCTTGCCGAATATCATGGTGGAAAATGGCCGCTTTTCT
GGATTCATCGACTGTGGCCGGCTGGGTGTGGCGGACCGCTATCAGGACATAGCGTTGGCTACCCGTGATA
TTGCTGAAGAGCTTGGCGGCGAATGGGCTGACCGCTTCCTCGTGCTTTACGGTATCGCCGCTCCCGATTC
GCAGCGCATCGCCTTCTATCGCCTTCTTGACGAGTTCTTCTGAGCGGGACTCTGGGGTTCGAAATGACCG
ACCAAGCGACGCCCAACCTGCCATCACGAGATTTCGATTCCACCGCCGCCTTCTATGAAAGGTTGGGCTT
CGGAATCGTTTTCCGGGACGCCGGCTGGATGATCCTCCAGCGCGGGGATCTCATGCTGGAGTTCTTCGCC
CACCCCAACTTGTTTATTGCAGCTTATAATGGTTACAAATAAAGCAATAGCATCACAAATTTCACAAATA
AAGCATTTTTTTCACTGCATTCTAGTTGTGGTTTGTCCAAACTCATCAATGTATCTTATCATGTCTGTAT
ACCGTCGACCTCTAGCTAGAGCTTGGCGTAATCATGGTCATAGCTGTTTCCTGTGTGAAATTGTTATCCG
CTCACAATTCCACACAACATACGAGCCGGAAGCATAAAGTGTAAAGCCTGGGGTGCCTAATGAGTGAGCT
AACTCACATTAATTGCGTTGCGCTCACTGCCCGCTTTCCAGTCGGGAAACCTGTCGTGCCAGCTGCATTA
ATGAATCGGCCAACGCGCGGGGAGAGGCGGTTTGCGTATTGGGCGCTCTTCCGCTTCCTCGCTCACTGAC
TCGCTGCGCTCGGTCGTTCGGCTGCGGCGAGCGGTATCAGCTCACTCAAAGGCGGTAATACGGTTATCCA
CAGAATCAGGGGATAACGCAGGAAAGAACATGTGAGCAAAAGGCCAGCAAAAGGCCAGGAACCGTAAAAA
GGCCGCGTTGCTGGCGTTTTTCCATAGGCTCCGCCCCCCTGACGAGCATCACAAAAATCGACGCTCAAGT
CAGAGGTGGCGAAACCCGACAGGACTATAAAGATACCAGGCGTTTCCCCCTGGAAGCTCCCTCGTGCGCT
CTCCTGTTCCGACCCTGCCGCTTACCGGATACCTGTCCGCCTTTCTCCCTTCGGGAAGCGTGGCGCTTTC
TCATAGCTCACGCTGTAGGTATCTCAGTTCGGTGTAGGTCGTTCGCTCCAAGCTGGGCTGTGTGCACGAA
CCCCCCGTTCAGCCCGACCGCTGCGCCTTATCCGGTAACTATCGTCTTGAGTCCAACCCGGTAAGACACG
ACTTATCGCCACTGGCAGCAGCCACTGGTAACAGGATTAGCAGAGCGAGGTATGTAGGCGGTGCTACAGA
GTTCTTGAAGTGGTGGCCTAACTACGGCTACACTAGAAGAACAGTATTTGGTATCTGCGCTCTGCTGAAG
CCAGTTACCTTCGGAAAAAGAGTTGGTAGCTCTTGATCCGGCAAACAAACCACCGCTGGTAGCGGTGGTT
TTTTTGTTTGCAAGCAGCAGATTACGCGCAGAAAAAAAGGATCTCAAGAAGATCCTTTGATCTTTTCTAC
GGGGTCTGACGCTCAGTGGAACGAAAACTCACGTTAAGGGATTTTGGTCATGAGATTATCAAAAAGGATC
TTCACCTAGATCCTTTTAAATTAAAAATGAAGTTTTAAATCAATCTAAAGTATATATGAGTAAACTTGGT
CTGACAGTTACCAATGCTTAATCAGTGAGGCACCTATCTCAGCGATCTGTCTATTTCGTTCATCCATAGT
TGCCTGACTCCCCGTCGTGTAGATAACTACGATACGGGAGGGCTTACCATCTGGCCCCAGTGCTGCAATG
ATACCGCGAGACCCACGCTCACCGGCTCCAGATTTATCAGCAATAAACCAGCCAGCCGGAAGGGCCGAGC
GCAGAAGTGGTCCTGCAACTTTATCCGCCTCCATCCAGTCTATTAATTGTTGCCGGGAAGCTAGAGTAAG
TAGTTCGCCAGTTAATAGTTTGCGCAACGTTGTTGCCATTGCTACAGGCATCGTGGTGTCACGCTCGTCG
TTTGGTATGGCTTCATTCAGCTCCGGTTCCCAACGATCAAGGCGAGTTACATGATCCCCCATGTTGTGCA
AAAAAGCGGTTAGCTCCTTCGGTCCTCCGATCGTTGTCAGAAGTAAGTTGGCCGCAGTGTTATCACTCAT
GGTTATGGCAGCACTGCATAATTCTCTTACTGTCATGCCATCCGTAAGATGCTTTTCTGTGACTGGTGAG
TACTCAACCAAGTCATTCTGAGAATAGTGTATGCGGCGACCGAGTTGCTCTTGCCCGGCGTCAATACGGG
ATAATACCGCGCCACATAGCAGAACTTTAAAAGTGCTCATCATTGGAAAACGTTCTTCGGGGCGAAAACT
CTCAAGGATCTTACCGCTGTTGAGATCCAGTTCGATGTAACCCACTCGTGCACCCAACTGATCTTCAGCA
TCTTTTACTTTCACCAGCGTTTCTGGGTGAGCAAAAACAGGAAGGCAAAATGCCGCAAAAAAGGGAATAA
GGGCGACACGGAAATGTTGAATACTCATACTCTTCCTTTTTCAATATTATTGAAGCATTTATCAGGGTTA
TTGTCTCATGAGCGGATACATATTTGAATGTATTTAGAAAAATAAACAAATAGGGGTTCCGCGCACATTT
CCCCGAAAAGTGCCACCTGACGTC
Features (pLannotate 1.2.2; 20 found; start..end, strand, type, name):
     28..80      -  misc_feature   bom (fragment): basis of mobility region from pBR322
    235..614     +  enhancer       CMV enhancer: human cytomegalovirus immediate early enhancer
    615..818     +  promoter       CMV promoter: human cytomegalovirus (CMV) immediate early promoter
    814..847     +  LTR            5' LTR (truncated) (fragment): truncated 5' long terminal repeat (LTR) from HIV-1
    863..881     +  promoter       T7 promoter: promoter for bacteriophage T7 RNA polymerase
    902..1237    +  CDS            SPI1 (fragment): SPI1_HUMAN - Experimental evidence at protein level: Swiss-Prot protein existence level 1. Binds to the PU-box, a purine-rich DNA sequence (5'-GAGGAA- 3') that can act as a lymphoid-specific enhancer. This protein is a transcriptional activator that may be specifically involved in the differentiation or activation of macrophages or B-cells. Also binds RNA and may modulate pre-mRNA splicing (By similarity). From Homo sapiens (Human).
   1358..1582    +  polyA_signal   bGH poly(A) signal: bovine growth hormone polyadenylation signal
   1586..1607    +  promoter       SV40 promoter (fragment): SV40 enhancer and early promoter
   1628..2056    +  rep_origin     f1 ori (sequence partly withheld): f1 bacteriophage origin of replication; arrow indicates direction of (+) strand synthesis
   2070..2399    +  promoter       SV40 promoter: SV40 enhancer and early promoter
   2466..3257    +  CDS            neo: KKA2_KLEPN - Also known as kan, nptII. Experimental evidence at protein level: Swiss-Prot protein existence level 1. Resistance to kanamycin, neomycin, paromomycin, ribostamycin, butirosin and gentamicin B. From Klebsiella pneumoniae.
   3281..3439    +  CDS            ble (fragment): BLE_KLEPN - Experimental evidence at protein level: Swiss-Prot protein existence level 1. Binding protein with a strong affinity to the bleomycin family of antibiotics. Binds to CL990; an antimitotic-antibiotic compound. From Klebsiella pneumoniae.
   3434..3555    +  polyA_signal   SV40 poly(A) signal: SV40 polyadenylation signal
   3628..3644    -  protein_bind   lac operator: The lac repressor binds to the lac operator to inhibit transcription in E. coli. This inhibition can be relieved by adding lactose or isopropyl-β-D-thiogalactopyranoside (IPTG). lac repressor encoded by lacI
   3652..3682    -  promoter       lac promoter: promoter for the E. coli lac operon
   3697..3718    -  protein_bind   CAP binding site: CAP binding activates transcription in the presence of cAMP. E. coli catabolite activator protein
   3731..3823    -  CDS            lacI (fragment): lac repressor; lacI; The lac repressor binds to the lac operator to inhibit transcription in E. coli. This inhibition can be relieved by adding lactose or isopropyl-β-D-thiogalactopyranoside (IPTG).
   4006..4594    -  rep_origin     ori: high-copy-number ColE1/pMB1/pBR322/pUC origin of replication
   4765..5625    -  CDS            AmpR: β-lactamase; bla; confers resistance to ampicillin, carbenicillin, and related antibiotics
   5626..5730    -  promoter       AmpR promoter: bla
