[The description below was written by a language model from this plasmid's Addgene catalogue record and pLannotate feature annotations shown in this document.]
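Description:
pcDNA-PU.1-ETS N236H is a mammalian expression plasmid built on the pcDNA3.1 backbone, carrying a short insert cloned between the NheI and HindIII sites. The catalogue entry leaves the gene/insert fields blank and describes the payload only as a "chimeric ETS domain: N236H". The feature table identifies a roughly 335 bp coding segment matching a fragment of human SPI1 (PU.1), the ETS-family transcription factor that binds purine-rich PU-box DNA. Together with the name, this indicates the plasmid expresses the isolated DNA-binding ETS domain of PU.1 with an asparagine-to-histidine substitution at position 236, not the full-length protein. No epitope tag or reporter is annotated.

Expression is driven by the human CMV immediate-early enhancer and promoter and terminated by the bovine growth hormone polyadenylation signal. A T7 promoter just upstream of the insert also permits in vitro transcription. A separate SV40 early promoter–neo–SV40 poly(A) cassette allows G418 selection of transfected mammalian cells. In E. coli, the plasmid is maintained through a high-copy ColE1/pUC-type origin and selected with ampicillin via the AmpR gene, and an f1 origin is also present. The small hits annotated as HIV-1 LTR, ble, lacI and bom fragments, along with the lac promoter/operator elements, appear to be backbone remnants or incidental matches with no apparent role in the design.

The associated study used chimeric ETS domains to map interfacial hydration in ETS–DNA complexes, so this point mutant was presumably made to test how that residue contributes to PU.1 DNA recognition, with HEK293 cells noted as the expression host. The sequenced record is 5,761 nt, slightly shorter than the nominal 5,800 bp listed.
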