Addgene plasmid #124616: pcDNA-PU.1-ETS N236H
Purpose: Chimeric ETS domain: N236H
Depositing lab: Gregory Poon. Depositing organization: Georgia State University. Publication: Mapping interfacial hydration in ETS-family transcription factor complexes with DNA: a chimeric approach. Albrecht AV, Kim HM, Poon GMK. Nucleic Acids Res. 2018 Nov 16;46(20):10577-10588. doi: 10.1093/nar/gky894. PubMed 30295801.
Backbone
  Vector backbone: pcDNA3.1
  Backbone manufacturer: Invitrogen
  Backbone size w/o insert (bp): 5428
  Total vector size (bp): 5800
  Vector type: Mammalian Expression
  Selectable markers: Neomycin (select with G418)
Growth in bacteria
  Bacterial resistance: Ampicillin, 100 μg/mL
  Growth temperature: 37°C
  Growth strain: DH5alpha
  Growth instructions: Use Hek293 cells for expression in mammalian cells.
  Copy number: High Copy
Gene/Insert
  Cloning method: Restriction Enzyme; 5′ cloning site NheI (not destroyed); 3′ cloning site HindIII (not destroyed)
  Sequencing primers: 5′ CMV promoter; 3′ T7 terminator
Terms and licenses: Academic/Nonprofit Terms; Industry Terms: Not Available to Industry
How to cite: pcDNA-PU.1-ETS N236H was a gift from Gregory Poon (Addgene plasmid # 124616 ; http://n2t.net/addgene:124616 ; RRID:Addgene_124616)
