>Addgene plasmid #124616 | pcDNA-PU.1-ETS N236H | depositor partial sequence | sequence record 237890 | CMV Promoter
CNNNGNNNNGNNNNAGCAGNNNTCTCTGGNTACTANAGAACCCACNGGCTTNNNGGCTTATCGAAATTAA
TACGACTCACTATAGGGAGACCCAAGCTGGCTAGCGCTACCGGTCGCCACCATGGGATCGAAAAAAAAGA
TCCGCCTTTACCAATTCTTACTGGACCTTCTGCGCTCTGGAGATATGAAAGACTCAATTTGGTGGGTTGA
CAAAGACAAAGGCACTTTTCAATTCAGTTCAAAGCATAAGGAAGCTCTGGCCCATCGTTGGGGAATTCAA
AAAGGTAACCGCAAGAAAATGACTTACCAGAAAATGGCGCGTGCCTTGCGTCATTACGGAAAAACAGGGG
AGGTGAAGAAAGTAAAGAAAAAACTTACATATCAATTCAGCGGGGAAGTTTTAGGACGCGGTGGCTTGGC
TGAACGCCGTCACCCACCTCATTGAAAGCTTGGTACCGAGCTCGGATCCACTAGTCCAGTGTGGTGGAAT
TCTGCAGATATCCAGCACAGTGGCGGCCGCTCGAGTCTAGAGGGCCCGTTTAAACCCGCTGATCAGCCTC
GACTGTGCCTTCTAGTTGCCAGCCATCTGTTGTTTGCCCCTCCCCCGTGCCTTCCTTGACCCTGGAAGGT
GCCACTCCCACTGTCCTTTCCTAATAAAATGAGGAAATTGCATCGCATTGTCTGAGTAGGTGTCATTCTA
TTCTGGGGGGNGGGGGTGGGGGCAGGACAGCAAGGGGGGAGGATTGGGAAGACAATAGCAGGCATGCTGG
GGATGCGGTGGGCTCTATGGCTTCTGAGGCGGAAAGAACCAGCTGGGGCTCTAGGGGGGTATCCCCACGC
GCCCTGTAGCGGCGCATTAAGCGCGGCGGGGGNTGGNGGNTTACGCGCAGCGTGACCCGCTACACTTGCC
CAGCGCCCCTAGCGCCCCGCTCCTTTTCGCTTTTCTTCCCTTCCTTTTCTCGCCACGTTTCGCCCGGCTT
TTCCCCGTCAAGCTCTTAAATCGGGGGGCTCCCTTTTAGGGTTCCNAATTTANTGCTTTTACGGCNACCN
NNACCCCCAAAAAACTTGGATTAAGGGTGAANGGTTTCACGTTAGTGGNCCNATCNCCCCTGAATAGAAC
GGTTTTTTCGCCCCTTTGAACGTTGGNANTTCNNCGTTTCTTTTAATAAGTGGAACTCCTTGGTTCCNAA
ACTGGGAACAANACTTCAACCCCTATTCTCGGNTCNTATTTCTTTTNGAATTNAAANNGGGNAATTTTNN
CCNAATTTNCGGNCCNTAATTGGTTTAAAAAAATGGANNNTGAATTTNAACAAAANTTTTNAANCNNNNA
ATTNNANTTNNNNGTTGGAANNNNNNNNNNNNAANTTNAANGGGNTGG
